Addgene plasmid #78606: pZac2.1 CMV173-SaCas9-U6-SaDMDR7-U6-SaDMDL2
Purpose: pZac2.1 CMV173-SaCas9-U6-SaDMDR7-U6-SaDMDL2
Depositing lab: Amy Wagers. Depositing organization: Harvard University. Publication: In vivo gene editing in dystrophic mouse muscle and muscle stem cells. Tabebordbar M, Zhu K, Cheng JK, Chew WL, Widrick JJ, Yan WX, Maesner C, Wu EY, Xiao R, Ran FA, Cong L, Zhang F, Vandenberghe LH, Church GM, Wagers AJ. Science. 2016 Jan 22;351(6271):407-11. doi: 10.1126/science.aad5177. Epub 2015 Dec 31. PubMed 26721686.
Backbone
  Vector backbone: pZac2.1
  Total vector size (bp): 7512
  Vector type: Mammalian Expression, AAV, CRISPR
Growth in bacteria
  Bacterial resistance: Ampicillin, 100 μg/mL
  Growth temperature: 30°C
  Growth strain: NEB Stable
  Copy number: Unknown
Gene/Insert
  Gene/Insert name: CMV173-SaCas9-U6-SaDMDR7-U6-SaDMDL2
  Species: Synthetic
  Insert size (bp): 4357
  Promoter: 173CMV, U6
  Tag / fusion protein: HA tag (C terminal on insert)
  Cloning method: Gibson Cloning
  Sequencing primers: 5′ GAATTCGAGCTCGGTACCC; 3′ TCGACTCTAGAGGATCCCC
Resource information
  A portion of this plasmid was derived from a plasmid made by: SaCas9 from Feng Zhang at Broad Institute.
Terms and licenses: Academic/Nonprofit Terms; Industry Terms: Not Available to Industry
Depositor comments: gRNA targeting sequences: CAGTAATGTGTCATACCTTC; ATATAATAGAAATTATTCAT
How to cite: pZac2.1 CMV173-SaCas9-U6-SaDMDR7-U6-SaDMDL2 was a gift from Amy Wagers (Addgene plasmid # 78606 ; http://n2t.net/addgene:78606 ; RRID:Addgene_78606)
