[The description below was written by a language model from this plasmid's Addgene catalogue record.]
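Description:
pZac2.1 CMV173-SaCas9-U6-SaDMDR7-U6-SaDMDL2 is an all-in-one AAV CRISPR vector built on the pZac2.1 backbone, an AAV transfer (cis) plasmid for packaging a transgene cassette into recombinant adeno-associated virus and for expression in mammalian cells. The whole plasmid is about 7.5 kb and is selected in bacteria with ampicillin. It is propagated in a recombination-deficient strain, a common precaution for plasmids carrying repeat-rich elements such as AAV inverted terminal repeats. No feature table is provided, so the ITRs, the bacterial origin, the polyadenylation signal and any nuclear localisation signals are not individually documented here.

The synthetic insert of roughly 4.4 kb, assembled by Gibson cloning, combines three expression units. A shortened CMV promoter (173CMV) drives Staphylococcus aureus Cas9 carrying a C-terminal HA epitope tag for detection. The small size of this Cas9 orthologue and of the truncated promoter lets the nuclease and its guides fit within the limited AAV packaging capacity. Two separate U6 (RNA polymerase III) promoters each express an SaCas9-compatible guide RNA, named SaDMDR7 and SaDMDL2. The names indicate a right and left pair targeting the dystrophin (Dmd) gene. Delivering two guides together with the nuclease is the usual arrangement for cutting at two flanking sites and excising the intervening genomic segment, although the record does not state the exact target region.

The associated publication concerns in vivo gene editing in dystrophic mouse muscle and muscle stem cells, consistent with use of this plasmid to produce a single AAV for Dmd editing in mouse models of muscular dystrophy.
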