>Addgene plasmid #78606 | pZac2.1 CMV173-SaCas9-U6-SaDMDR7-U6-SaDMDL2 | depositor partial sequence | sequence record 148034 | ITR TO ITR
AAGGCCTTAATTAGGCTGCGCGCTCGCTCGCTCACTGAGGCCGCCCGGGCAAAGCCCGGGCGTCGGGCGA
CCTTTGGTCGCCCGGCCTCAGTGAGCGAGCGAGCGCGCAGAGAGGGAGTGGCCAACTCCATCACTAGGGG
TTCCTTGTAGTTAATGATTAACCCGCCATGCTACTTATCTACGAATTCGAGCTCGGTACCCACTCACGGG
GATTTCCAAGTCTCCACCCCATTGACGTCAATGGGAGTTTGTTTTGGCACCAAAATCAACGGGACTTTCC
AAAATGTCGTAACAACTCCGCCCCATTGACGCAAATGGGCGGTAGGCGTGTACGGTGGGAGGTCTATATA
AGCAGAGCTCTCTGGCTAACTCCATGCCGGTGCCACCATGAAAAGGAACTACATTCTGGGGCTGGACATC
GGGATTACAAGCGTGGGGTATGGGATTATTGACTATGAAACAAGGGACGTGATCGACGCAGGCGTCAGAC
TGTTCAAGGAGGCCAACGTGGAAAACAATGAGGGACGGAGAAGCAAGAGGGGAGCCAGGCGCCTGAAACG
ACGGAGAAGGCACAGAATCCAGAGGGTGAAGAAACTGCTGTTCGATTACAACCTGCTGACCGACCATTCT
GAGCTGAGTGGAATTAATCCTTATGAAGCCAGGGTGAAAGGCCTGAGTCAGAAGCTGTCAGAGGAAGAGT
TTTCCGCAGCTCTGCTGCACCTGGCTAAGCGCCGAGGAGTGCATAACGTCAATGAGGTGGAAGAGGACAC
CGGCAACGAGCTGTCTACAAAGGAACAGATCTCACGCAATAGCAAAGCTCTGGAAGAGAAGTATGTCGCA
GAGCTGCAGCTGGAACGGCTGAAGAAAGATGGCGAGGTGAGAGGGTCAATTAATAGGTTCAAGACAAGCG
ACTACGTCAAAGAAGCCAAGCAGCTGCTGAAAGTGCAGAAGGCTTACCACCAGCTGGATCAGAGCTTCAT
CGATACTTATATCGACCTGCTGGAGACTCGGAGAACCTACTATGAGGGACCAGGAGAAGGGAGCCCCTTC
GGATGGAAAGACATCAAGGAATGGTACGAGATGCTGATGGGACATTGCACCTATTTTCCAGAAGAGCTGA
GAAGCGTCAAGTACGCTTATAACGCAGATCTGTACAACGCCCTGAATGACCTGAACAACCTGGTCATCAC
CAGGGATGAAAACGAGAAACTGGAATACTATGAGAAGTTCCAGATCATCGAAAACGTGTTTAAGCAGAAG
AAAAAGCCTACACTGAAACAGATTGCTAAGGAGATCCTGGTCAACGAAGAGGACATCAAGGGCTACCGGG
TGACAAGCACTGGAAAACCAGAGTTCACCAATCTGAAAGTGTATCACGATATTAAGGACATCACAGCACG
GAAAGAAATCATTGAGAACGCCGAACTGCTGGATCAGATTGCTAAGATCCTGACTATCTACCAGAGCTCC
GAGGACATCCAGGAAGAGCTGACTAACCTGAACAGCGAGCTGACCCAGGAAGAGATCGAACAGATTAGTA
ATCTGAAGGGGTACACCGGAACACACAACCTGTCCCTGAAAGCTATCAATCTGATTCTGGATGAGCTGTG
GCATACAAACGACAATCAGATTGCAATCTTTAACCGGCTGAAGCTGGTCCCAAAAAAGGTGGACCTGAGT
CAGCAGAAAGAGATCCCAACCACACTGGTGGACGATTTCATTCTGTCACCCGTGGTCAAGCGGAGCTTCA
TCCAGAGCATCAAAGTGATCAACGCCATCATCAAGAAGTACGGCCTGCCCAATGATATCATTATCGAGCT
GGCTAGGGAGAAGAACAGCAAGGACGCACAGAAGATGATCAATGAGATGCAGAAACGAAACCGGCAGACC
AATGAACGCATTGAAGAGATTATCCGAACTACCGGGAAAGAGAACGCAAAGTACCTGATTGAAAAAATCA
AGCTGCACGATATGCAGGAGGGAAAGTGTCTGTATTCTCTGGAGGCCATCCCCCTGGAGGACCTGCTGAA
CAATCCATTCAACTACGAGGTCGATCATATTATCCCCAGAAGCGTGTCCTTCGACAATTCCTTTAACAAC
AAGGTGCTGGTCAAGCAGGAAGAGAACTCTAAAAAGGGCAATAGGACTCCTTTCCAGTACCTGTCTAGTT
CAGATTCCAAGATCTCTTACGAAACCTTTAAAAAGCACATTCTGAATCTGGCCAAAGGAAAGGGCCGCAT
CAGCAAGACCAAAAAGGAGTACCTGCTGGAAGAGCGGGACATCAACAGATTCTCCGTCCAGAAGGATTTT
ATTAACCGGAATCTGGTGGACACAAGATACGCTACTCGCGGCCTGATGAATCTGCTGCGATCCTATTTCC
GGGTGAACAATCTGGATGTGAAAGTCAAGTCCATCAACGGCGGGTTCACATCTTTTCTGAGGCGCAAATG
GAAGTTTAAAAAGGAGCGCAACAAAGGGTACAAGCACCATGCCGAAGATGCTCTGATTATCGCAAATGCC
GACTTCATCTTTAAGGAGTGGAAAAAGCTGGACAAAGCCAAGAAAGTGATGGAGAACCAGATGTTCGAAG
AGAAGCAGGCCGAATCTATGCCCGAAATCGAGACAGAACAGGAGTACAAGGAGATTTTCATCACTCCTCA
CCAGATCAAGCATATCAAGGATTTCAAGGACTACAAGTACTCTCACCGGGTGGATAAAAAGCCCAACAGA
GAGCTGATCAATGACACCCTGTATAGTACAAGAAAAGACGATAAGGGGAATACCCTGATTGTGAACAATC
TGAACGGACTGTACGACAAAGATAATGACAAGCTGAAAAAGCTGATCAACAAAAGTCCCGAGAAGCTGCT
GATGTACCACCATGATCCTCAGACATATCAGAAACTGAAGCTGATTATGGAGCAGTACGGCGACGAGAAG
AACCCACTGTATAAGTACTATGAAGAGACTGGGAACTACCTGACCAAGTATAGCAAAAAGGATAATGGCC
CCGTGATCAAGAAGATCAAGTACTATGGGAACAAGCTGAATGCCCATCTGGACATCACAGACGATTACCC
TAACAGTCGCAACAAGGTGGTCAAGCTGTCACTGAAGCCATACAGATTCGATGTCTATCTGGACAACGGC
GTGTATAAATTTGTGACTGTCAAGAATCTGGATGTCATCAAAAAGGAGAACTACTATGAAGTGAATAGCA
AGTGCTACGAAGAGGCTAAAAAGCTGAAAAAGATTAGCAACCAGGCAGAGTTCATCGCCTCCTTTTACAA
CAACGACCTGATTAAGATCAATGGCGAACTGTATAGGGTCATCGGGGTGAACAATGATCTGCTGAACCGC
ATTGAAGTGAATATGATTGACATCACTTACCGAGAGTATCTGGAAAACATGAATGATAAGCGCCCCCCTC
GAATTATCAAAACAATTGCCTCTAAGACTCAGAGTATCAAAAAGTACTCAACCGACATTCTGGGAAACCT
GTATGAGGTGAAGAGCAAAAAGCACCCTCAGATTATCAAAAAGGGCGACCCCAAGAAGAAGAGGAAGGTT
GATCCAAAAAAGAAGAGAAAGGTAGATCCCAAGAAAAAAAGAAAAGTCGGATCCTACCCATACGATGTTC
CAGATTACGCTTAAGAATTCAACTTGTTTATTGCAGCTTATAATGGTTACAAATAAAGCAATAGCATCAC
AAATTTCACAAATAAAGCATTTTTTTCACTGCATTCTAGTTGTGGTTTGTCCAAACTCATCAATGTATCT
TAGGTACCGAGGGCCTATTTCCCATGATTCCTTCATATTTGCATATACGATACAAGGCTGTTAGAGAGAT
AATTAGAATTAATTTGACTGTAAACACAAAGATATTAGTACAAAATACGTGACGTAGAAAGTAATAATTT
CTTGGGTAGTTTGCAGTTTTAAAATTATGTTTTAAAATGGACTATCATATGCTTACCGTAACTTGAAAGT
ATTTCGATTTCTTGGCTTTATATATCTTGTGGAAAGGACGAAACACCGCAGTAATGTGTCATACCTTCGT
TTAAGTACTCTGTGCTGGAAACAGCACAGAATCTACTTAAACAAGGCAAAATGCCGTGTTTATCTCGTCA
ACTTGTTGGCGAGATTTTTTTCCGCGGGAGGGCCTATTTCCCATGATTCCTTCATATTTGCATATACGAT
ACAAGGCTGTTAGAGAGATAATTAGAATTAATTTGACTGTAAACACAAAGATATTAGTACAAAATACGTG
ACGTAGAAAGTAATAATTTCTTGGGTAGTTTGCAGTTTTAAAATTATGTTTTAAAATGGACTATCATATG
CTTACCGTAACTTGAAAGTATTTCGATTTCTTGGCTTTATATATCTTGTGGAAAGGACGAAACACCGATA
TAATAGAAATTATTCATGTTTAAGTACTCTGTGCTGGAAACAGCACAGAATCTACTTAAACAAGGCAAAA
TGCCGTGTTTATCTCGTCAACTTGTTGGCGAGATTTTTTTGGGGATCCTCTAGAGTCGAGTAGATAAGTA
GCATGGCGGGTTAATCATTAACTACAAGGAACCCCTAGTGATGGAGTTGGCCACTCCCTCTCTGCGCGCT
CGCTCGCTCACTGAGGCCGGGCGACCAAAGGTCGCCCGACGCCCGGGCTTTGCCCGGGCGGCCTCAGTGA
GCGAGCGAGCGCGCAGCCTTAA
