>Addgene plasmid #78606 | pZac2.1 CMV173-SaCas9-U6-SaDMDR7-U6-SaDMDL2 | addgene partial sequence | sequence record 150672 | CMV-F 5'-CGCAAATGGGCGGTAGGCGTG-3'
CCGGTGCCACCATGAAAAGGAACTACATTCTGGGGCTGGACATCGGGATTACAAGCGTGGGGTATGGGAT
TATTGACTATGAAACAAGGGACGTGATCGACGCAGGCGTCAGACTGTTCAAGGAGGCCAACGTGGAAAAC
AATGAGGGACGGAGAAGCAAGAGGGGAGCCAGGCGCCTGAAACGACGGAGAAGGCACAGAATCCAGAGGG
TGAAGAAACTGCTGTTCGATTACAACCTGCTGACCGACCATTCTGAGCTGAGTGGAATTAATCCTTATGA
AGCCAGGGTGAAAGGCCTGAGTCAGAAGCTGTCAGAGGAAGAGTTTTCCGCAGCTCTGCTGCACCTGGCT
AAGCGCCGAGGAGTGCATAACGTCAATGAGGTGGAAGAGGACACCGGCAACGAGCTGTCTACAAAGGAAC
AGATCTCACGCAATAGCAAAGCTCTGGAAGAGAAGTATGTCGCAGAGCTGCAGCTGGAACGGCTGAAGAA
AGATGGCGAGGTGAGAGGGTCAATTAATAGGTTCAAGACAAGCGACTACGTCAAAGAAGCCAAGCAGCTG
CTGAAAGTGCAGAAGGCTTACCACCAGCTGGATCAGAGCTTCATCGATACTTATATCGACCTGCTGGAGA
CTCGGAGAACCTACTATGAGGGACCAGGAGAAGGGAGCCCCTTCGGATGGAAAGACATCAAGGAATGGTA
CGAGATGCTGATGGGACATTGCACCTATTTTCCAGAAGAGCTGAGAAGCGTCAAGTATGCTTATAACGCA
GATCTGTACAACGCCCTGAATGACCTGAACAACCTGGTCATCACCAGGGATGAAAACGAGAAACTGGAA
