>Addgene plasmid #78606 | pZac2.1 CMV173-SaCas9-U6-SaDMDR7-U6-SaDMDL2 | addgene partial sequence | sequence record 150673 | EBV-rev 5'-GTGGTTTGTCCAAACTCATC-3'
CCATGATTCCTTCATATTTGCATATACGATACAAGGCTGTTAGAGAGATAATTAGAATTAATTTGACTGT
AAACACAAAGATATTAGTACAAAATACGTGACGTAGAAAGTAATAATTTCTTGGGTAGTTTGCAGTTTTA
AAATTATGTTTTAAAATGGACTATCATATGCTTACCGTAACTTGAAAGTATTTCGATTTCTTGGCTTTAT
ATATCTTGTGGAAAGGACGAAACACCGCAGTAATGTGTCATACCTTCGTTTAAGTACTCTGTGCTGGAAA
CAGCACAGAATCTACTTAAACAAGGCAAAATGCCGTGTTTATCTCGTCAACTTGTTGGCGAGATTTTTTT
CCGCGGGAGGGCCTATTTCCCATTATTCCTTCATATTTGCATATACGATACAAGGCTGTTAGAGAGATAA
TTAGAATTAATTTGACTGTAAACACAAAGATATTAGTACAAAATACGTGACGTAGAAAGTAATAATTTCT
TGGGTAGTTTGCAGTTTTAAAATTATGTTTTAAAATGGACTATCATATGCTTACCGTAACTTGAAAGTAT
TTCGATTTCTTGGCTTTATATATCTTGTGGAAAGGACGAAACACCGATATAATAGAAATTATTCATGTTT
AAGTACTCTGTGCTGGAAACAGCACAGAATCTACTTAAACAAGGCAAAATGCCGTGTTTATCTCGTCAAC
TTGTTGGCGAGATTTTTTTGGGGATCCTCTAGAGTCGAGTAGATAAGTAGCATGGCGGGTTAATCATTAA
CTACAAGGAACCCCTAGTGATGGAGTTGGCC
